>Addgene plasmid #13700 | cmv 16 E7 K60R, K97R | addgene partial sequence | sequence record 95104 | Bglob-intron-F 5'-ctggtcatcatcctgccttt-3'
CACTGTTTGAGATGAGGATAAAATACTCTGAGTCCAAACCGGGCCCCTCTGCTAACCATGTTCATGCCTT
CTTCTCTTTCCTACAGCTCCTGGGCAACGTGCTGGTTGTTGTGCTGTCTCATCATTTTGGCAAAGAATTC
CTCGACGGATCTATGCATGGAGATACACCTACATTGCATGAATATATGTTAGATTTGCAACCAGAGACAA
CTGATCTCTACTGTTATGAGCAATTAAATGACAGCTCAGAGGAGGAGGATGAAATAGATGGTCCAGCTGG
ACAAGCAGAACCGGACAGAGCCCATTACAATATTGTAACCTTTTGTTGCCGGTGTGACTCTACGCTTCGG
TTGTGCGTACAAAGCACACACGTAGACATTCGTACTTTGGAAGACCTGTTAATGGGCACACTAGGAATTG
TGTGCCCCATCTGTTCTCAGAGGCCATAATCTACCATGGCGGATCCGTCGAGGAATTCACTCCTCAGGTG
CAGGCTGCCTATCAGAAGGTGGTGGCTGGTGTGGCCAATGCCCTGGCTCACAAATACCACTGAGATCTTT
TTCCCTCTGCCAAAAATTATGGGGACATCATGAAGCCCCTTGAGCATCTGACTTCTGGCTAATAAAGGAA
ATTTATTTTCATTGCAATAGTGTGTTGGAATTTTTTGTGTCTCTCACTCGGAAGGACATATGGGAGGGCA
AATCATTTAAAACATCAGAATGAGTATTTGGTTTAGAGTTTGGCAACATATGCCCATATGCTGGCTGCCA
TGAACAAAGGTTGGCTATAAAGAGGTCATCAGTATATGAAACAGCCCCCTGCTGTCCATTCCTTATTCCA
TAGAAAAGCCTTGACTTGAGGTTAGATTTTTTT
