[The description below was written by a language model from this plasmid's Addgene catalogue record.]
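Description:
cmv 16 E7 K60R, K97R is a mammalian expression plasmid built on the pCMV bam neo backbone (about 6.55 kb without insert) that carries a mutant form of the human papillomavirus type 16 E7 oncoprotein. It is maintained in E. coli as a high-copy plasmid under ampicillin selection, and it carries a neomycin resistance marker so that transfected mammalian cells can be selected with G418. No feature table accompanies the record, so the promoter is not listed explicitly; the backbone and plasmid names indicate CMV-driven expression. The listed sequencing primers, which anneal in a beta-globin intron and a beta-globin polyadenylation region, suggest that these elements flank the cloning site.

The insert is roughly 300 bp and was cloned by restriction digestion into the BamHI site, with the 5′ junction site destroyed and the 3′ site retained. It encodes E7 with two lysine-to-arginine substitutions, also called KK-RR. The plasmid name and the mutation field give these as K60R and K97R, whereas the insert name field reads K60R, K90R; this inconsistency is in the record itself. The species field lists human, although E7 is a viral gene. No epitope tags or reporters are recorded.

Replacing lysines with arginines removes potential ubiquitin acceptor sites while preserving positive charge. The associated publication concerns E7-mediated degradation of the retinoblastoma tumor suppressor and its separability from proteasomal degradation of E7 itself. The construct therefore fits studies of E7 stability and turnover, and of whether pRB destabilization and functional inactivation depend on E7's own degradation, in transiently or stably transfected mammalian cells.
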