Addgene plasmid #13700: cmv 16 E7 K60R, K97R
Depositing lab: Karl Munger. Depositing organization: Harvard Medical School. Publication: Degradation of the retinoblastoma tumor suppressor by the human papillomavirus type 16 E7 oncoprotein is important for functional inactivation and is separable from proteasomal degradation of E7. Gonzalez SL, Stremlau M, He X, Basile JR, Munger K. J Virol. 2001 Aug . 75(16):7583-91. 10.1128/JVI.75.16.7583-7591.2001 PubMed 11462030.
Backbone
  Vector backbone: pCMV bam neo
  Backbone size w/o insert (bp): 6550
  Vector type: Mammalian Expression
  Selectable markers: Neomycin (select with G418)
Growth in bacteria
  Bacterial resistance: Ampicillin, 100 μg/mL
  Growth temperature: 37°C
  Growth strain: DH5alpha
  Copy number: High Copy
Gene/Insert
  Gene/Insert name: HPV 16 E7 K60R, K90R (alt names: KK-RR; HPV 16 E7)
  Species: H. sapiens (human)
  Insert size (bp): 300
  Mutation: aa K60R, K97R
  GenBank ID: AY089955
  Entrez Gene: E7 (a.k.a. HpV16gp2)
  Cloning method: Restriction Enzyme; 5′ cloning site BamH1 (destroyed during cloning); 3′ cloning site BamH1 (not destroyed)
  Sequencing primers: 5′ B glob intron-F; 3′ B glob-pA-R
Terms and licenses: Academic/Nonprofit Terms; Industry Terms: Not Available to Industry
How to cite: cmv 16 E7 K60R, K97R was a gift from Karl Munger (Addgene plasmid # 13700 ; http://n2t.net/addgene:13700 ; RRID:Addgene_13700)
